>Addgene plasmid #30482 | pcDNA-HDAC6-FLAG | addgene full sequence | sequence record 350817 | Addgene NGS Result
GCCTCGGCCTCTGCATAAATAAAAAAAATTAGTCAGCCATGGGGCGGAGAATGGGCGGAACTGGGCGGAG
TTAGGGGCGGGATGGGCGGAGTTAGGGGCGGGACTATGGTTGCTGACTAATTGAGATGCATGCTTTGCAT
ACTTCTGCCTGCTGGGGAGCCTGGGGACTTTCCACACCTGGTTGCTGACTAATTGAGATGCATGCTTTGC
ATACTTCTGCCTGCTGGGGAGCCTGGGGACTTTCCACACCCTAACTGACACACATTCCACAGAATTAATT
CGCGTTAAATTTTTGTTAAATCAGCTCATTTTTTAACCAATAGGCCGAAATCGGCAAAATCCCTTATAAA
TCAAAAGAATAGACCGAGATAGGGT
[37 nt withheld, positions 376-412]
AAAGAACGTGGACTCCAACGTCAAAGG
[49 nt withheld, positions 440-488]
T
[91 nt withheld, positions 490-580]
G
[124 nt withheld, positions 582-705]
GGGGATACCCCCTAGAGCCCCAGCTGGTTCTTTCCGCCTCAGAAGCCATAGAGCCCACCGCATCCCCAGC
ATGCCTGCTATTGTCTTCCCAATCCTCCCCCTTGCTGTCCTGCCCCACCCCACCCCCCAGAATAGAATGA
CACCTACTCAGACAATGCGATGCAATTTCCTCATTTTATTAGGAAAGGACAGTGGGAGTGGCACCTTCCA
GGGTCAAGGAAGGCACGGGGGAGGGGCAAACAACAGATGGCTGGCAACTAGAAGGCACAGTCGAGGCTGA
TCAGCGAGCTCTAGCATTTAGGTGACACTATAGAATAGGGCCCTCTAGTTTATTTATCATCATCATCTTT
ATAATCCCCGTGTGGGTGGGGCATATCCTCCCCAAACTTGTTCTGGTGGGCGATGTTCTTCACATCTAGG
AGAGCCTGGTGGTGGACATAGGCCTGACAGTAGTAACACCAGGCTGACAGGTCGATGTAGCTGAGGACCA
GCGGGTGTCCAGAATTTCCATGGTGTTGGAGCATGTGGCCATTGATGTAACGACCACAGTAGACCTGATA
GCAAGAGAGACACACCCAATTCTCTTGGATTGTTCCACAGTCCCCACAAGGTTGGGTCACGTCTAGGCCT
GCTGCAGGTATGGGGCATACTGCCACCAAATGGGGACACCAGGGCAGTGGTGTCACAGCATAAAATATGG
CCTGATCAGTGAGGCCCCTAGATCCCTGCATCAGCATCGAATCAGCCATGTCCTGACCTCCAGCTGCCTC
TCCTAGTAGGTTCTCCTCTCCTGGGGCCTGAGATTCTGAGGCCCCCTGAGATTCGCTGCCTAGCTCCAAG
GTCCTGAGACTCCCAATCAGTGTACTGGGAGATATCTGGGGTGTAGTTCCCTGCACAGGTGAGGTTGGGG
GGGTCTGGTGGTCTGTGCTCGAGGCTAGAGGAGTTTGGATCAGCTCGGTGCCCCCTGGAGCCTCCTCTGA
CGTAGTCTGGTCCAGTGTGGCTCCCTCCATGGCTGCCTCCGAGATGGTCTGGGCCAGTGTAGCTCCTCCT
ACAGCCTCCTCTGAGGTAGTCTGGCCCAGCGTGGCTCCCCCAACAGCATCCTCTGAGGTGGTCTGGTCCA
GAATGGCTCCTCCCACAGTCTCCTCTGAGGTGGTCTGGTCCGGAGTGGCTCCCCCGACAGCCTCCTCTGA
GGTGGTCTGGCCCAGCATGGCTCCCCCAATGGCTGCCTCAGAAATGGTCTGGGCCAGAGTGGCTCCCCCT
GTGGCTGCCTCTGAGGGCTGGTCCTGAGTGAGGGCCACCACAGCTGTCTCTGAGTTAGTCTGGCCTGGAG
TGGACTCTTCCCCAAATGATGCCGAGGTGACTTTCCCCATGCCTGCTTCCAGAACCTTCTTTTCTCGTGT
GGTCATCCGCTCAGCTAACCTAGGTTTGGCTGGTTGGGGTGCCTTCTTGGTGACCAACTTAGAACTGGAG
GGTCCTTCTCTGTCTTCTACCTTCATGACCCGTAAGCTGCGCCAGTATCTGCGATGGACTTGGATGGTCT
CAGTGATTGAGGCCAGGGCCCCTGATAGTGGGGGCCGTGGCAGGGTCAGCAGGGGTGGTGGGTCTCCAAG
GAGGGAGCGAGTGCAGGCAGCCATGGACTCTGAGATGGATGTCAGGTTATAGCCACCCTCTAGGATAAGG
ATAATGCGGCCACTGGCAAGGCCCATCAGCAGGTGGGTGAGGTGGGCATAACCCTCAGGTGACACCTGGC
AGCCCCCCAGCGGATCCCCCCGTGCAGCATCAAAGCCAGCTGAGACCAGCACCAGTTCTGGGTTAAACTC
GTAGGCAATGGGAAGCACCAGGCGATGCCAGGCAGCTAGGTAGTCAGCATCACCCATGCGGGGCCCGTTC
CATGCCACGTTGACGGTGAAGCCTGTGCCCGCAGCCCGGCCGATCTGGCTGCTGGCACCCTCATCCCCCA
TGGGGAAGAAGGTGCCATGATCATAGCGGTGCAGGGACACATATAGCACACTGGGGTCATCCTCAAACAT
GTGCTGAGTTCCATTACCGTGGTGGACATCCCAATCCACAATCAGGATCCGTAGGGCATGCCCACTGATA
GTCTGGGCATGGCGAGCAGCCACAGCCACAGAGTTGAAAAAGCAAAAACCGCAAGCTGCATCCTGCTCTG
CGTGGTGTCCTGGGGGACGCACCACAGCAGCACCATTCAGAACCTCTCCTGAGAGCACAGCCTCCACCAG
GCGGCAGGCAGCGCCAGTGGCAAGCTGTGCACAGGCGAAGGTACTGGGGCAGATATAGATGGAGTCAAAG
TTGGAACTCTCACGGTGCAGCTCCCGGGTTTTCATTTTCTCTGTGGCCCGGAGATGACCCACGTACTCAG
CACTGTGACAGGTGAGCAGCTCAGCCTCTGTGGCAGGGCGCGGTGTCAGGGTGAGGCAGCGCCCGGCAAG
GCCCAGCTCCTCCAGACGGCACATGATCCGCAAGATGCGCTGGGGTACCTCAGGGTGGTGGCTGTCCCAC
AAGTTGCAGTGATTCATCATATTTTGGTCATAGACCAGCCCTGTGCGAGACTGTAGCACTGGCCATGTCA
GGATTGGGAGCACAGGGGGCTCCCAGGGTCCTTCCTCCTCGCTCTCCTCTACATTGTCCTCCTCCATGTT
GTCCCTCTCCACGGTCTCAGTTGATCTCACAAGAACCTCCCAGAAGGGCTCAAGGGCTTCCAGAGCACAG
GAAACTGAAGCCTGGGCACTCCGGCAGGGGGCACCAGGTGACTCCAGCATGGGGCAAGGGTCTCCCAGAA
GGGTGTGGAGCGAAGCACTGACGCCTTCAGCCAGGGCGCGGAGGTTGTAGCCACCCTCCAGAGACAGGAT
CAGCTTGCCTCCTGCCAGACCCATGAGCAGGTGGGTTAGCTGGGCGAACCCTGCCGGAGTGGCGGCCATC
TCACCCTTGGGGTCCCCTTGCAGGGCATCAAATCCAGCAGCCACCAGGACCAGCTGAGGCTGGAACTCGA
GGGCGACTGGCAGCAGGACGTGCAGGAAAGCAGCAATGTAGTCAGCATCCCGCATCCCCACCTGGTTCCA
AGGCACATTGATGGTATATCCTTGGCCTTGGCCGAAACCTGTGGTGGACCAGTTAGAGGCCTTCAGGTGG
GGCCAGAACCTACCCTGCTCGTAGCGGTGGATGGAGAAATAGAGGACACTGGGGTCCTGGTCGAAGGTGA
ACTGTGTTCCTTGACCGTGGTGCACATCCCAATCTACGATAAGGACCCTCCGGATGCGGTGTTTCTGTTG
AGCATAGCGGGCTGCCACAGCCACGTGGTTGAACATGCAATAGCCATCCATAAGACTGTGCTGGGCGTGA
TGTCCAGGAGGCCTAATGATGGCCATGCCATTCCGGATCTCAGCCCCCAGGACCGCATCCACCAGCCTGA
GGACAGAGCCTGAGGCCAGGCAGGCACAGGAGTATGAGTTCGGATGCAGATAAACTGAGTCGTAGGTGTC
TGCTAGGACACGGAGTTCTCCCTCATTCATGTACTGGGTTGTTTCCATCAGATCAATATATTCTAGGCTG
TGAACCAACATCAGCTCTTCCTTTTCAGCAAACCGGGCCTGAAAGGACACGCAGCGATCTAGGAGGCCCT
CCTGGATCAGTTGCTCCTTGATGGCATGGAGCCGCTCAGGGCCTTCCGGGAAGCTGTCATCCCAGAGGCA
ATGGAATTCATTTAACTGCTCATCCAACACCAAGCCAGTGCCAGCCAGTGCTTCAGCCTCAAGGTTCAGA
TCCATCCCTTGCAGTCCCACGATTAGGTCTTCTTCCATTGCTTGGCCGAGCTTCTTCATTTTGCCTTTCT
TCTTTACCTCCGCTAGATTGGGGATAGAGCGGGGAACGGCTCCCTTTTTAATATTTCGCTTCGAAGTGAC
ACTGGAGTCCTGAGGGGGCGACTGGGGGTTCTGCCTACTTCTTCGCTGCCTGGTTGTGGTGGAATCCTGG
CCGGTTGAGGTCATGGCGGCCGCCAGTGTGATGGATATCTGCAGAATTCCAGCACACTGGCGGCCGTTAC
TAGTGGATCCGCCCGGGCCAAGCTTGGGGTCGACAGCACAAACCAGCACGTTGCCCAGGAGCTGTAGGAA
AAAGAAGAAGGCATGAACATGGTTAGCAGAGGGGCCCGGTTTGGACTCAGAGTATTTTATCCTCATCTCA
AACAGTGTATATCATTGTAACCATAAAGAGAAAGGCAGGATGATGACCAGGATGTAGTTGTTTCTACCAA
TAAGAATATTTCCACGCCAGCCAGAATTTATATGCAGAAATATTCTACCTTATCATTTAATTATAACAAT
TGTTCTCTAAAACTGTGCTGAAGTACAATATAATATACCCTGATTGCCTTGAAAAAAAAGTGATTAGAGA
AAGTACTTACAATCTGACAAATAAACAAAAGTGAATTTAAAAATTCGTTACAAATGCAAGCTAAAGTTTA
ACGAAAAAGTTACAGAAAATGAAAAGAAAATAAGAGGAGACAATGGTTGTCAACAGAGTAGAAAGTGAAA
GAAACAAAATTATCATGAGGGTCCATGGTGATACAAGGGACATCTTCCCATTCTAAACAACACCCTGAAA
ACTTTGCCCCCTCCATATAACATGAATTTTACAATAGCGAAAAAGAAAGAACAATCAAGGGTCCCCAAAC
TCACCCTGAAGTTCTCAGGATCGACTCTAGCTTGGGTCTCCCTATAGTGAGTCGTATTAATTTCGATAAG
CCAGTAAGCAGTGGGTTCTCTAGTTAGCCAGAGAGCTCTGCTTATATAGACCTCCCACCGTACACGCCTA
CCGCCCATTTGCGTCAATGGGGCGGAGTTGTTACGACATTTTGGAAAGTCCCGTTGATTTTGGTGCCAAA
ACAAACTCCCATTGACGTCAATGGGGTGGAGACTTGGAAATCCCCGTGAGTCAAACCGCTATCCACGCCC
ATTGATGTACTGCCAAAACCGCATCACCATGGTAATAGCGATGACTAATACGTAGATGTACTGCCAAGTA
GGAAAGTCCCATAAGGTCATGTACTGGGCATAATGCCAGGCGGGCCATTTACCGTCATTGACGTCAATAG
GGGGCGTACTTGGCATATGATACACTTGATGTACTGCCAAGTGGGCAGTTTACCGTAAATACTCCACCCA
TTGACGTCAATGGAAAGTCCCTATTGGCGTTACTATGGGAACATACGTCATTATTGACGTCAATGGGCGG
GGGTCGTTGGGCGGTCAGCCAGGCGGGCCATTTACCGTAAGTTATGTAACGCGGAACTCCATATATGGGC
TATGAACTAATGACCCCGTAATTGATTACTATTAATAACTAGTCAATAATCAATGTCAACGCGTATATCT
GGCCCGTACATCGCGAAGCAGCGCAAAACGCCTAACCCTAAGCAGATTCTTCATGCAATTGTCGGTCAAG
CCTTGCCTTGTTGTAGCTTAAATTTTGCTCGCGCACTACTCAGCGACCTCCAACACACAAGCAGGGAGCA
GATACTGGCTTAACTATGCGGCATCAGAGCAGATTGTACTGAGAGTGCACCATAGGGGATCGGGAGATCT
CCCGATCCGTCGACGTCAGGTGGCACTTTTCGGGGAAATGTGCGCGGAACCCCTATTTGTTTATTTTTCT
AAATACATTCAAATATGTATCCGCTCATGAGACAATAACCCTGATAAATGCTTCAATAATATTGAAAAAG
GAAGAGTATGAGTATTCAACATTTCCGTGTCGCCCTTATTCCCTTTTTTGCGGCATTTTGCCTTCCTGTT
TTTGCTCACCCAGAAACGCTGGTGAAAGTAAAAGATGCTGAAGATCAGTTGGGTGCACGAGTGGGTTACA
TCGAACTGGATCTCAACAGCGGTAAGATCCTTGAGAGTTTTCGCCCCGAAGAACGTTTTCCAATGATGAG
CACTTTTAAAGTTCTGCTATGTGGCGCGGTATTATCCCGTATTGACGCCGGGCAAGAGCAACTCGGTCGC
CGCATACACTATTCTCAGAATGACTTGGTTGAGTACTCACCAGTCACAGAAAAGCATCTTACGGATGGCA
TGACAGTAAGAGAATTATGCAGTGCTGCCATAACCATGAGTGATAACACTGCGGCCAACTTACTTCTGAC
AACGATCGGAGGACCGAAGGAGCTAACCGCTTTTTTGCACAACATGGGGGATCATGTAACTCGCCTTGAT
CGTTGGGAACCGGAGCTGAATGAAGCCATACCAAACGACGAGCGTGACACCACGATGCCTGTAGCAATGG
CAACAACGTTGCGCAAACTATTAACTGGCGAACTACTTACTCTAGCTTCCCGGCAACAATTAATAGACTG
GATGGAGGCGGATAAAGTTGCAGGACCACTTCTGCGCTCGGCCCTTCCGGCTGGCTGGTTTATTGCTGAT
AAATCTGGAGCCGGTGAGCGTGGGTCTCGCGGTATCATTGCAGCACTGGGGCCAGATGGTAAGCCCTCCC
GTATCGTAGTTATCTACACGACGGGGAGTCAGGCAACTATGGATGAACGAAATAGACAGATCGCTGAGAT
AGGTGCCTCACTGATTAAGCATTGGTAACTGTCAGACCAAGTTTACTCATATATACTTTAGATTGATTTA
AAACTTCATTTTTAATTTAAAAGGATCTAGGTGAAGATCCTTTTTGATAATCTCATGACCAAAATCCCTT
AACGTGAGTTTTCGTTCCACTGAGCGTCAGACCCCGTAGAAAAGATCAAAGGATCTTCTTGAGATCCTTT
TTTTCTGCGCGTAATCTGCTGCTTGCAAACAAAAAAACCACCGCTACCAGCGGTGGTTTGTTTGCCGGAT
CAAGAGCTACCAACTCTTTTTCCGAAGGTAACTGGCTTCAGCAGAGCGCAGATACCAAATACTGTTCTTC
TAGTGTAGCCGTAGTTAGGCCACCACTTCAAGAACTCTGTAGCACCGCCTACATACCTCGCTCTGCTAAT
CCTGTTACCAGTGGCTGCTGCCAGTGGCGATAAGTCGTGTCTTACCGGGTTGGACTCAAGACGATAGTTA
CCGGATAAGGCGCAGCGGTCGGGCTGAACGGGGGGTTCGTGCACACAGCCCAGCTTGGAGCGAACGACCT
ACACCGAACTGAGATACCTACAGCGTGAGCTATGAGAAAGCGCCACGCTTCCCGAAGGGAGAAAGGCGGA
CAGGTATCCGGTAAGCGGCAGGGTCGGAACAGGAGAGCGCACGAGGGAGCTTCCAGGGGGAAACGCCTGG
TATCTTTATAGTCCTGTCGGGTTTCGCCACCTCTGACTTGAGCGTCGATTTTTGTGATGCTCGTCAGGGG
GGCGGAGCCTATGGAAAAACGCCAGCAACGCGGCCTTTTTACGGTTCCTGGCCTTTTGCTGGCCTTTTGC
TCACATGTTCTTTCCTGCGTTATCCCCTGATTCTGTGGATAACCGTATTACCGCCTTTGAGTGAGCTGAT
ACCGCTCGCCGCAGCCGAACGACCGAGCGCAGCGAGTCAGTGAGCGAGGAAGCGGAAGAGCGCCCAATAC
GCAAACCGCCTCTCCCCGCGCGTTGGCCGATTCATTAATGCAGCTGGCACGACAGGTTTCCCGACTGGAA
AGCGGGCAGTGAGCGCAACGCAATTAATGTGAGTTAGCTCACTCATTAGGCACCCCAGGCTTTACACTTT
ATGCTTCCGGCTCGTATGTTGTGTGGAATTGTGAGCGGATAACAATTTCACACAGGAAACAGCTATGACC
ATGATTACGCCAAGCTCTAGCTAGAGGTCGACGGTATACAGACATGATAAGATACATTGATGAGTTTGGA
CAAACCACAACTAGAATGCAGTGAAAAAAATGCTTTATTTGTGAAATTTGTGATGCTATTGCTTTATTTG
TAACCATTATAAGCTGCAATAAACAAGTTGGGGTGGGCGAAGAACTCCAGCATGAGATCCCCGCGCTGGA
GGATCATCCAGCCGGCGTCCCGGAAAACGATTCCGAAGCCCAACCTTTCATAGAAGGCGGCGGTGGAATC
GAAATCTCGTGATGGCAGGTTGGGCGTCGCTTGGTCGGTCATTTCGAACCCCAGAGTCCCGCTCAGAAGA
ACTCGTCAAGAAGGCGATAGAAGGCGATGCGCTGCGAATCGGGAGCGGCGATACCGTAAAGCACGAGGAA
GCGGTCAGCCCATTCGCCGCCAAGCTCTTCAGCAATATCACGGGTAGCCAACGCTATGTCCTGATAGCGG
TCCGCCACACCCAGCCGGCCACAGTCGATGAATCCAGAAAAGCGGCCATTTTCCACCATGATATTCGGCA
AGCAGGCATCGCCATGGGTCACGACGAGATCCTCGCCGTCGGGCATGCGCGCCTTGAGCCTGGCGAACAG
TTCGGCTGGCGCGAGCCCCTGATGCTCTTCGTCCAGATCATCCTGATCGACAAGACCGGCTTCCATCCGA
GTACGTGCTCGCTCGATGCGATGTTTCGCTTGGTGGTCGAATGGGCAGGTAGCCGGATCAAGCGTATGCA
GCCGCCGCATTGCATCAGCCATGATGGATACTTTCTCGGCAGGAGCAAGGTGAGATGACAGGAGATCCTG
CCCCGGCACTTCGCCCAATAGCAGCCAGTCCCTTCCCGCTTCAGTGACAACGTCGAGCACAGCTGCGCAA
GGAACGCCCGTCGTGGCCAGCCACGATAGCCGCGCTGCCTCGTCCTGCAGTTCATTCAGGGCACCGGACA
GGTCGGTCTTGACAAAAAGAACCGGGCGCCCCTGCGCTGACAGCCGGAACACGGCGGCATCAGAGCAGCC
GATTGTCTGTTGTGCCCAGTCATAGCCGAATAGCCTCTCCACCCAAGCGGCCGGAGAACCTGCGTGCAAT
CCATCTTGTTCAATCATGCGAAACGATCCTCATCCTGTCTCTTGATCAGATCCGAAAATGGATATACAAG
CTCCCGGGAGCTTTTTGCAAAAGCCTAGGCCTCCAAAAAAGCCTCCTCACTACTTCTGGAATAGCTCAGA
GGCAGAGGCG
Features (pLannotate 1.2.2; 22 found; start..end, strand, type, name):
    277..705     -  rep_origin     f1 ori (sequence partly withheld): f1 bacteriophage origin of replication; arrow indicates direction of (+) strand synthesis
    726..747     -  promoter       SV40 promoter (fragment): SV40 enhancer and early promoter
    751..975     -  polyA_signal   bGH poly(A) signal: bovine growth hormone polyadenylation signal
   1001..1019    +  promoter       SP6 promoter: promoter for bacteriophage SP6 RNA polymerase
   1065..4709    -  CDS            HDAC6: HDAC6_HUMAN - Also known as KIAA0901 From Homo sapiens (Human).
   4827..5399    -  intron         β-globin intron: intron from rabbit β-globin gene
   5436..5454    -  promoter       T7 promoter: promoter for bacteriophage T7 RNA polymerase
   5470..5503    -  LTR            5' LTR (truncated) (fragment): truncated 5' long terminal repeat (LTR) from HIV-1
   5499..5702    -  promoter       CMV promoter: human cytomegalovirus (CMV) immediate early promoter
   5703..6082    -  enhancer       CMV enhancer: human cytomegalovirus immediate early enhancer
   6237..6289    +  misc_feature   bom (fragment): basis of mobility region from pBR322
   6348..6452    +  promoter       AmpR promoter: bla
   6453..7313    +  CDS            AmpR: β-lactamase; bla; confers resistance to ampicillin, carbenicillin, and related antibiotics
   7484..8072    +  rep_origin     ori: high-copy-number ColE1/pMB1/pBR322/pUC origin of replication
   8255..8347    +  CDS            lacI (fragment): lac repressor; lacI; The lac repressor binds to the lac operator to inhibit transcription in E. coli. This inhibition can be relieved by adding lactose or isopropyl-β-D-thiogalactopyranoside (IPTG).
   8360..8381    +  protein_bind   CAP binding site: CAP binding activates transcription in the presence of cAMP. E. coli catabolite activator protein
   8396..8426    +  promoter       lac promoter: promoter for the E. coli lac operon
   8434..8450    +  protein_bind   lac operator: The lac repressor binds to the lac operator to inhibit transcription in E. coli. This inhibition can be relieved by adding lactose or isopropyl-β-D-thiogalactopyranoside (IPTG). lac repressor encoded by lacI
   8523..8644    -  polyA_signal   SV40 poly(A) signal: SV40 polyadenylation signal
   8639..8797    -  CDS            ble (fragment): BLE_KLEPN - Experimental evidence at protein level: Swiss-Prot protein existence level 1. Binding protein with a strong affinity to the bleomycin family of antibiotics. Binds to CL990; an antimitotic-antibiotic compound. From Klebsiella pneumoniae.
   8821..9612    -  CDS            neo: KKA2_KLEPN - Also known as kan, nptII. Experimental evidence at protein level: Swiss-Prot protein existence level 1. Resistance to kanamycin, neomycin, paromomycin, ribostamycin, butirosin and gentamicin B. From Klebsiella pneumoniae.
   9679..263     -  promoter       SV40 promoter (across the origin): SV40 enhancer and early promoter
