[The description below was written by a language model from this plasmid's Addgene catalogue record and pLannotate feature annotations shown in this document.]
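Description:
pcDNA-HDAC6-FLAG is a mammalian expression plasmid built on the pcDNA3 backbone that carries the human histone deacetylase 6 (HDAC6) coding sequence with a FLAG epitope fused at the C terminus. The sequenced record is 9,745 nt. In bacteria it is maintained at high copy through a ColE1/pUC-type origin and selected with ampicillin via the β-lactamase gene. An f1 origin is also present, which in principle allows single-stranded DNA production.

The HDAC6 open reading frame is driven by the human cytomegalovirus immediate-early enhancer and promoter and terminated by the bovine growth hormone polyadenylation signal. The annotation also places a rabbit β-globin intron between the promoter and the coding sequence, an element commonly included to improve mRNA processing and expression. This intron is not mentioned in the catalogue fields. T7 and SP6 phage promoters flank the insert and serve as sequencing primer sites. The FLAG tag is listed in the catalogue but is not called as a separate feature in the table. A second cassette, consisting of the SV40 enhancer/early promoter, the neomycin phosphotransferase gene and an SV40 poly(A) signal, would permit G418 selection of stably transfected mammalian cells. The short ble, lacI, lac promoter/operator, bom and HIV-1 LTR hits are fragmentary annotations, probably backbone remnants or chance matches rather than functional parts.

The construct is suited to transient or stable expression of epitope-tagged HDAC6 for detection, immunoprecipitation or functional studies. The associated publication concerns the role of HDAC6 in aggresome formation and cell viability under misfolded protein stress.
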