Addgene plasmid #30482: pcDNA-HDAC6-FLAG
Depositing lab: Tso-Pang Yao. Depositing organization: Duke University. Publication: The deacetylase HDAC6 regulates aggresome formation and cell viability in response to misfolded protein stress. Kawaguchi Y, Kovacs JJ, McLaurin A, Vance JM, Ito A, Yao TP. Cell. 2003 Dec 12. 115(6):727-38. 10.1016/S0092-8674(03)00939-5 PubMed 14675537.
Backbone
  Vector backbone: pcDNA3
  Backbone manufacturer: Invitrogen
  Backbone size w/o insert (bp): 5400
  Vector type: Mammalian Expression
Growth in bacteria
  Bacterial resistance: Ampicillin, 100 μg/mL
  Growth temperature: 37°C
  Growth strain: DH5alpha
  Copy number: High Copy
Gene/Insert
  Gene/Insert name: HDAC6
  Species: H. sapiens (human)
  Entrez Gene: HDAC6 (a.k.a. CPBHM, HD6, JM21, KDAC6, PPP1R90)
  Tag / fusion protein: FLAG (C terminal on insert)
  Cloning method: Restriction Enzyme
  Sequencing primers: 5′ T7; 3′ SP6
Terms and licenses: Academic/Nonprofit Terms; Industry Terms: Not Available to Industry
How to cite: pcDNA-HDAC6-FLAG was a gift from Tso-Pang Yao (Addgene plasmid # 30482 ; http://n2t.net/addgene:30482 ; RRID:Addgene_30482)
