>Addgene plasmid #30482 | pcDNA-HDAC6-FLAG | addgene partial sequence | sequence record 152954 | BGH-rev 5'-TAGAAGGCACAGTCGAGG-3'
ATAGGGCCCTCTAGTTTATTTATCATCATCATCTTTATAATCCCCGTGTGGGTGGGGCATATCCTCCCCA
AACTTGTTCTGGTGGGCGATGTTCTTCACATCTAGGAGAGCCTGGTGGTGGACATAGGCCTGACAGTAGT
AACACCAGGCTGACAGGTCGATGTAGCTGAGGACCAGCGGGTGTCCAGAATTTCCATGGTGTTGGAGCAT
GTGGCCATTGATGTAACGACCACAGTAGACCTGATAGCAAGAGAGACACACCCAATTCTCTTGGATTGTT
CCACAGTCCCCACAAGGTTGGGTCACGTCTAGGCCTGCTGCAGGTATGGGGCATACTGCCACCAAATGGG
GACACCAGGGCAGTGGTGTCACAGCATAAAATATGGCCTGATCAGTGAGGCCCCTAGATCCCTGCATCAG
CATCGAATCAGCCATGTCCTGACCTCCAGCTGCCTCTCCTAGTAGGTTCTCCTCTCCTGGGGCCTGAGAT
TCTGAGGCCCCCTGAGATTCGCTGCCTAGCTCCAAGGTCCTGAGACTCCCAATCAGTGTACTGGGAGATA
TCTGGGGTGTAGTTCCCTGCACAGGTGAGGTTGGGGGGGTCTGGTGGTCTGTGCTCGAGGCTAGAGGAGT
TTGGATCAGCTCGGTGCCCCCTGGAGCCTCCTCTGACGTAGTCTGGTCCAGTGTGGCTCCCTCCATGGCT
GCCTCCGAGATGGTCTGGGCCAGTGTAGCTCCTCCTACAGCCTCCTCTGAGGTAGTCTGGCCCAGCGTGG
CTCCCCCAACAGCATCCTCTGAGGTGGTCTGGTCCAGAATGGCTCCTCCCACAGTCTCCTCTGA
